>Addgene plasmid #178760 | pMs_Cse2 | depositor full sequence | sequence record 348884 | pMs_Cse2 sequence 5847 bps
TGGCGAATGGG
[124 nt withheld, positions 12-135]
C
[91 nt withheld, positions 137-227]
A
[49 nt withheld, positions 229-277]
CCTTTGACGTTGGAGTCCACGTTCTTT
[37 nt withheld, positions 305-341]
ACCCTATCTCGGTCTATTCTTTTGATTTATAAGGGATTTTGCCGATTTCGGCCTATTGGTTAAAAAATGA
GCTGATTTAACAAAAATTTAACGCGAATTTTAACAAAATATTAACGTTTACAATTTCAGGTGGCACTTTT
CGGGGAAATGTGCGCGGAACCCCTATTTGTTTATTTTTCTAAATACATTCAAATATGTATCCGCTCATGA
ATTAATTCTTAGAAAAACTCATCGAGCATCAAATGAAACTGCAATTTATTCATATCAGGATTATCAATAC
CATATTTTTGAAAAAGCCGTTTCTGTAATGAAGGAGAAAACTCACCGAGGCAGTTCCATAGGATGGCAAG
ATCCTGGTATCGGTCTGCGATTCCGACTCGTCCAACATCAATACAACCTATTAATTTCCCCTCGTCAAAA
ATAAGGTTATCAAGTGAGAAATCACCATGAGTGACGACTGAATCCGGTGAGAATGGCAAAAGTTTATGCA
TTTCTTTCCAGACTTGTTCAACAGGCCAGCCATTACGCTCGTCATCAAAATCACTCGCATCAACCAAACC
GTTATTCATTCGTGATTGCGCCTGAGCGAGACGAAATACGCGATCGCTGTTAAAAGGACAATTACAAACA
GGAATCGAATGCAACCGGCGCAGGAACACTGCCAGCGCATCAACAATATTTTCACCTGAATCAGGATATT
CTTCTAATACCTGGAATGCTGTTTTCCCGGGGATCGCAGTGGTGAGTAACCATGCATCATCAGGAGTACG
GATAAAATGCTTGATGGTCGGAAGAGGCATAAATTCCGTCAGCCAGTTTAGTCTGACCATCTCATCTGTA
ACATCATTGGCAACGCTACCTTTGCCATGTTTCAGAAACAACTCTGGCGCATCGGGCTTCCCATACAATC
GATAGATTGTCGCACCTGATTGCCCGACATTATCGCGAGCCCATTTATACCCATATAAATCAGCATCCAT
GTTGGAATTTAATCGCGGCCTAGAGCAAGACGTTTCCCGTTGAATATGGCTCATAACACCCCTTGTATTA
CTGTTTATGTAAGCAGACAGTTTTATTGTTCATGACCAAAATCCCTTAACGTGAGTTTTCGTTCCACTGA
GCGTCAGACCCCGTAGAAAAGATCAAAGGATCTTCTTGAGATCCTTTTTTTCTGCGCGTAATCTGCTGCT
TGCAAACAAAAAAACCACCGCTACCAGCGGTGGTTTGTTTGCCGGATCAAGAGCTACCAACTCTTTTTCC
GAAGGTAACTGGCTTCAGCAGAGCGCAGATACCAAATACTGTCCTTCTAGTGTAGCCGTAGTTAGGCCAC
CACTTCAAGAACTCTGTAGCACCGCCTACATACCTCGCTCTGCTAATCCTGTTACCAGTGGCTGCTGCCA
GTGGCGATAAGTCGTGTCTTACCGGGTTGGACTCAAGACGATAGTTACCGGATAAGGCGCAGCGGTCGGG
CTGAACGGGGGGTTCGTGCACACAGCCCAGCTTGGAGCGAACGACCTACACCGAACTGAGATACCTACAG
CGTGAGCTATGAGAAAGCGCCACGCTTCCCGAAGGGAGAAAGGCGGACAGGTATCCGGTAAGCGGCAGGG
TCGGAACAGGAGAGCGCACGAGGGAGCTTCCAGGGGGAAACGCCTGGTATCTTTATAGTCCTGTCGGGTT
TCGCCACCTCTGACTTGAGCGTCGATTTTTGTGATGCTCGTCAGGGGGGCGGAGCCTATGGAAAAACGCC
AGCAACGCGGCCTTTTTACGGTTCCTGGCCTTTTGCTGGCCTTTTGCTCACATGTTCTTTCCTGCGTTAT
CCCCTGATTCTGTGGATAACCGTATTACCGCCTTTGAGTGAGCTGATACCGCTCGCCGCAGCCGAACGAC
CGAGCGCAGCGAGTCAGTGAGCGAGGAAGCGGAAGAGCGCCTGATGCGGTATTTTCTCCTTACGCATCTG
TGCGGTATTTCACACCGCATATATGGTGCACTCTCAGTACAATCTGCTCTGATGCCGCATAGTTAAGCCA
GTATACACTCCGCTATCGCTACGTGACTGGGTCATGGCTGCGCCCCGACACCCGCCAACACCCGCTGACG
CGCCCTGACGGGCTTGTCTGCTCCCGGCATCCGCTTACAGACAAGCTGTGACCGTCTCCGGGAGCTGCAT
GTGTCAGAGGTTTTCACCGTCATCACCGAAACGCGCGAGGCAGCTGCGGTAAAGCTCATCAGCGTGGTCG
TGAAGCGATTCACAGATGTCTGCCTGTTCATCCGCGTCCAGCTCGTTGAGTTTCTCCAGAAGCGTTAATG
TCTGGCTTCTGATAAAGCGGGCCATGTTAAGGGCGGTTTTTTCCTGTTTGGTCACTGATGCCTCCGTGTA
AGGGGGATTTCTGTTCATGGGGGTAATGATACCGATGAAACGAGAGAGGATGCTCACGATACGGGTTACT
GATGATGAACATGCCCGGTTACTGGAACGTTGTGAGGGTAAACAACTGGCGGTATGGATGCGGCGGGACC
AGAGAAAAATCACTCAGGGTCAATGCCAGCGCTTCGTTAATACAGATGTAGGTGTTCCACAGGGTAGCCA
GCAGCATCCTGCGATGCAGATCCGGAACATAATGGTGCAGGGCGCTGACTTCCGCGTTTCCAGACTTTAC
GAAACACGGAAACCGAAGACCATTCATGTTGTTGCTCAGGTCGCAGACGTTTTGCAGCAGCAGTCGCTTC
ACGTTCGCTCGCGTATCGGTGATTCATTCTGCTAACCAGTAAGGCAACCCCGCCAGCCTAGCCGGGTCCT
CAACGACAGGAGCACGATCATGCGCACCCGTGGGGCCGCCATGCCGGCGATAATGGCCTGCTTCTCGCCG
AAACGTTTGGTGGCGGGACCAGTGACGAAGGCTTGAGCGAGGGCGTGCAAGATTCCGAATACCGCAAGCG
ACAGGCCGATCATCGTCGCGCTCCAGCGAAAGCGGTCCTCGCCGAAAATGACCCAGAGCGCTGCCGGCAC
CTGTCCTACGAGTTGCATGATAAAGAAGACAGTCATAAGTGCGGCGACGATAGTCATGCCCCGCGCCCAC
CGGAAGGAGCTGACTGGGTTGAAGGCTCTCAAGGGCATCGGTCGAGATCCCGGTGCCTAATGAGTGAGCT
AACTTACATTAATTGCGTTGCGCTCACTGCCCGCTTTCCAGTCGGGAAACCTGTCGTGCCAGCTGCATTA
ATGAATCGGCCAACGCGCGGGGAGAGGCGGTTTGCGTATTGGGCGCCAGGGTGGTTTTTCTTTTCACCAG
TGAGACGGGCAACAGCTGATTGCCCTTCACCGCCTGGCCCTGAGAGAGTTGCAGCAAGCGGTCCACGCTG
GTTTGCCCCAGCAGGCGAAAATCCTGTTTGATGGTGGTTAACGGCGGGATATAACATGAGCTGTCTTCGG
TATCGTCGTATCCCACTACCGAGATATCCGCACCAACGCGCAGCCCGGACTCGGTAATGGCGCGCATTGC
GCCCAGCGCCATCTGATCGTTGGCAACCAGCATCGCAGTGGGAACGATGCCCTCATTCAGCATTTGCATG
GTTTGTTGAAAACCGGACATGGCACTCCAGTCGCCTTCCCGTTCCGCTATCGGCTGAATTTGATTGCGAG
TGAGATATTTATGCCAGCCAGCCAGACGCAGACGCGCCGAGACAGAACTTAATGGGCCCGCTAACAGCGC
GATTTGCTGGTGACCCAATGCGACCAGATGCTCCACGCCCAGTCGCGTACCGTCTTCATGGGAGAAAATA
ATACTGTTGATGGGTGTCTGGTCAGAGACATCAAGAAATAACGCCGGAACATTAGTGCAGGCAGCTTCCA
CAGCAATGGCATCCTGGTCATCCAGCGGATAGTTAATGATCAGCCCACTGACGCGTTGCGCGAGAAGATT
GTGCACCGCCGCTTTACAGGCTTCGACGCCGCTTCGTTCTACCATCGACACCACCACGCTGGCACCCAGT
TGATCGGCGCGAGATTTAATCGCCGCGACAATTTGCGACGGCGCGTGCAGGGCCAGACTGGAGGTGGCAA
CGCCAATCAGCAACGACTGTTTGCCCGCCAGTTGTTGTGCCACGCGGTTGGGAATGTAATTCAGCTCCGC
CATCGCCGCTTCCACTTTTTCCCGCGTTTTCGCAGAAACGTGGCTGGCCTGGTTCACCACGCGGGAAACG
GTCTGATAAGAGACACCGGCATACTCTGCGACATCGTATAACGTTACTGGTTTCACATTCACCACCCTGA
ATTGACTCTCTTCCGGGCGCTATCATGCCATACCGCGAAAGGTTTTGCGCCATTCGATGGTGTCCGGGAT
CTCGACGCTCTCCCTTATGCGACTCCTGCATTAGGAAGCAGCCCAGTAGTAGGTTGAGGCCGTTGAGCAC
CGCCGCCGCAAGGAATGGTGCATGCAAGGAGATGGCGCCCAACAGTCCCCCGGCCACGGGGCCTGCCACC
ATACCCACGCCGAAACAAGCGCTCATGAGCCCGAAGTGGCGAGCCCGATCTTCCCCATCGGTGATGTCGG
CGATATAGGCGCCAGCAACCGCACCTGTGGCGCCGGTGATGCCGGCCACGATGCGTCCGGCGTAGAGGAT
CGAGATCTCGATCCCGCGAAATTAATACGACTCACTATAGGGGAATTGTGAGCGGATAACAATTCCCTCT
AGATTACACTTGTTCCTAGTAGGGGGTTTTTTATGGACGACCAAGAATTCAAAGTGGTGAGCCGCTGGTG
GCAGTCTATGTTTTTGGACACATCCGAGCTTAAAGAAAAACATATTCAGCCGGCACCCACGAGTCATAAG
GCTGAATTAAAGCGATGCGACTCGGCCGATGATGCAATGCTGTCTGAGGGCTTTCGCGCGTTGTGGATGG
CATTGTTAAATGGTGGATTAGAGGATATTTTACAGTCCATGTCTAAAGAACGCCAGACTCAGAAACTAGA
AGCGTGGGCAACTGTAGCCGCCGTTCTTGTCCACATTAAACAGGATAATGGTGAAAAACTGGCTATCCAG
GCAGGGAAAAAGTTAAACAAACAGGGGGAACCTACCGACAAATCCATCGTCTCGGAACTGCGCTTCGCAA
AATTGCAGAACACTCCGACTCCGGATGATTTTCTGAAACGCCTTCGCCGCATTATCCAGCAGTTGGATGG
CAAGGTTAGTCCTACAAAAGTGGCTGCCGATATACTGCAGTGGTTCGAAGAACATTACGATCGTCAACCG
AGGAAAGCCGATAAACGTATTACTGTGCAATGGGCCATGGATTACTATCGTAGCGCAAATCAAAAAGCGA
GCAAAAGTACAACAACCAACTAACTCGAGCACCACCACCACCACCACTGAGATCCGGCTGCTAACAAAGC
CCGAAAGGAAGCTGAGTTGGCTGCTGCCACCGCTGAGCAATAACTAGCATAACCCCTTGGGGCCTCTAAA
CGGGTCTTGAGGGGTTTTTTGCTGAAAGGAGGAACTATATCCGGAT
Features (pLannotate 1.2.2; 17 found; start..end, strand, type, name):
     12..467     +  rep_origin     f1 ori (sequence partly withheld): f1 bacteriophage origin of replication; arrow indicates direction of (+) strand synthesis
    494..551     +  promoter       AmpR promoter (fragment): bla
    560..1375    -  CDS            KanR: aminoglycoside phosphotransferase; aph(3')-Ia; confers resistance to kanamycin in bacteria or G418 (Geneticin®) in eukaryotes
   1497..2085    +  rep_origin     ori: high-copy-number ColE1/pMB1/pBR322/pUC origin of replication
   2271..2413    -  misc_feature   bom: basis of mobility region from pBR322
   2515..2706    -  CDS            rop: Rop protein, which maintains plasmids at low copy number; rop
   2723..3103    +  CDS            YPB1_ECOLX: Protein predicted: Swiss-Prot protein existence level 4. From Escherichia coli.
   3175..3466    -  CDS            TcR (fragment): tetracycline efflux protein; tet; confers resistance to tetracycline
   3481..3502    -  protein_bind   CAP binding site: CAP binding activates transcription in the presence of cAMP. E. coli catabolite activator protein
   3515..4597    -  CDS            lacI: lac repressor; lacI; The lac repressor binds to the lac operator to inhibit transcription in E. coli. This inhibition can be relieved by adding lactose or isopropyl-β-D-thiogalactopyranoside (IPTG).
   4598..4675    -  promoter       lacI promoter: lacI
   4683..4962    -  CDS            TcR (fragment): tetracycline efflux protein; tet; confers resistance to tetracycline
   4984..5002    +  promoter       T7 promoter: promoter for bacteriophage T7 RNA polymerase
   5003..5027    +  protein_bind   lac operator: The lac repressor binds to the lac operator to inhibit transcription in E. coli. This inhibition can be relieved by adding lactose or isopropyl-β-D-thiogalactopyranoside (IPTG). lac repressor encoded by lacI
   5691..5708    +  CDS            9xHis (fragment): 9xHis affinity tag
   5718..5767    +  CDS            SET1 (fragment): solubility-enhancement tag derived from T7 phage gene 10B
   5775..5822    +  terminator     T7 terminator: transcription terminator for bacteriophage T7 RNA polymerase
