>Addgene plasmid #178760 | pMs_Cse2 | addgene full sequence | sequence record 355141 | Addgene NGS Result
TGGCGAATGGG
[124 nt withheld, positions 12-135]
C
[91 nt withheld, positions 137-227]
A
[49 nt withheld, positions 229-277]
CCTTTGACGTTGGAGTCCACGTTCTTT
[37 nt withheld, positions 305-341]
ACCCTATCTCGGTCTATTCTTTTGATTTATAAGGGATTTTGCCGATTTCGGCCTATTGGTTAAAAAATGA
GCTGATTTAACAAAAATTTAACGCGAATTTTAACAAAATATTAACGCTTACAATTTAGGTGGCACTTTTC
GGGGAAATGTGCGCGGAACCCCTATTTGTTTATTTTTCTAAATACATTCAAATATGTATCCGCTCATGAA
TTAATTCTTAGAAAAACTCATCGAGCATCAAATGAAACTGCAATTTATTCATATCAGGATTATCAATACC
ATATTTTTGAAAAAGCCGTTTCTGTAATGAAGGAGAAAACTCACCGAGGCAGTTCCATAGGATGGCAAGA
TCCTGGTATCGGTCTGCGATTCCGACTCGTCCAACATCAATACAACCTATTAATTTCCCCTCGTCAAAAA
TAAGGTTATCAAGTGAGAAATCACCATGAGTGACGACTGAATCCGGTGAGAATGGCAAAAGTTTATGCAT
TTCTTTCCAGACTTGTTCAACAGGCCAGCCATTACGCTCGTCATCAAAATCACTCGCATCAACCAAACCG
TTATTCATTCGTGATTGCGCCTGAGCGAGACGAAATACGCGATCGCTGTTAAAAGGACAATTACAAACAG
GAATCGAATGCAACCGGCGCAGGAACACTGCCAGCGCATCAACAATATTTTCACCTGAATCAGGATATTC
TTCTAATACCTGGAATGCTGTTTTCCCGGGGATCGCAGTGGTGAGTAACCATGCATCATCAGGAGTACGG
ATAAAATGCTTGATGGTCGGAAGAGGCATAAATTCCGTCAGCCAGTTTAGTCTGACCATCTCATCTGTAA
CATCATTGGCAACGCTACCTTTGCCATGTTTCAGAAACAACTCTGGCGCATCGGGCTTCCCATACAATCG
ATAGATTGTCGCACCTGATTGCCCGACATTATCGCGAGCCCATTTATACCCATATAAATCAGCATCCATG
TTGGAATTTAATCGCGGCCTAGAGCAAGACGTTTCCCGTTGAATATGGCTCATAACACCCCTTGTATTAC
TGTTTATGTAAGCAGACAGTTTTATTGTTCATGACCAAAATCCCTTAACGTGAGTTTTCGTTCCACTGAG
CGTCAGACCCCGTAGAAAAGATCAAAGGATCTTCTTGAGATCCTTTTTTTCTGCGCGTAATCTGCTGCTT
GCAAACAAAAAAACCACCGCTACCAGCGGTGGTTTGTTTGCCGGATCAAGAGCTACCAACTCTTTTTCCG
AAGGTAACTGGCTTCAGCAGAGCGCAGATACCAAATACTGTCCTTCTAGTGTAGCCGTAGTTAGGCCACC
ACTTCAAGAACTCTGTAGCACCGCCTACATACCTCGCTCTGCTAATCCTGTTACCAGTGGCTGCTGCCAG
TGGCGATAAGTCGTGTCTTACCGGGTTGGACTCAAGACGATAGTTACCGGATAAGGCGCAGCGGTCGGGC
TGAACGGGGGGTTCGTGCACACAGCCCAGCTTGGAGCGAACGACCTACACCGAACTGAGATACCTACAGC
GTGAGCTATGAGAAAGCGCCACGCTTCCCGAAGGGAGAAAGGCGGACAGGTATCCGGTAAGCGGCAGGGT
CGGAACAGGAGAGCGCACGAGGGAGCTTCCAGGGGGAAACGCCTGGTATCTTTATAGTCCTGTCGGGTTT
CGCCACCTCTGACTTGAGCGTCGATTTTTGTGATGCTCGTCAGGGGGGCGGAGCCTATGGAAAAACGCCA
GCAACGCGGCCTTTTTACGGTTCCTGGCCTTTTGCTGGCCTTTTGCTCACATGTTCTTTCCTGCGTTATC
CCCTGATTCTGTGGATAACCGTATTACCGCCTTTGAGTGAGCTGATACCGCTCGCCGCAGCCGAACGACC
GAGCGCAGCGAGTCAGTGAGCGAGGAAGCGGAAGAGCGCCTGATGCGGTATTTTCTCCTTACGCATCTGT
GCGGTATTTCACACCGCAATGGTGCACTCTCAGTACAATCTGCTCTGATGCCGCATAGTTAAGCCAGTAT
ACACTCCGCTATCGCTACGTGACTGGGTCATGGCTGCGCCCCGACACCCGCCAACACCCGCTGACGCGCC
CTGACGGGCTTGTCTGCTCCCGGCATCCGCTTACAGACAAGCTGTGACCGTCTCCGGGAGCTGCATGTGT
CAGAGGTTTTCACCGTCATCACCGAAACGCGCGAGGCAGCTGCGGTAAAGCTCATCAGCGTGGTCGTGAA
GCGATTCACAGATGTCTGCCTGTTCATCCGCGTCCAGCTCGTTGAGTTTCTCCAGAAGCGTTAATGTCTG
GCTTCTGATAAAGCGGGCCATGTTAAGGGCGGTTTTTTCCTGTTTGGTCACTGATGCCTCCGTGTAAGGG
GGATTTCTGTTCATGGGGGTAATGATACCGATGAAACGAGAGAGGATGCTCACGATACGGGTTACTGATG
ATGAACATGCCCGGTTACTGGAACGTTGTGAGGGTAAACAACTGGCGGTATGGATGCGGCGGGACCAGAG
AAAAATCACTCAGGGTCAATGCCAGCGCTTCGTTAATACAGATGTAGGTGTTCCACAGGGTAGCCAGCAG
CATCCTGCGATGCAGATCCGGAACATAATGGTGCAGGGCGCTGACTTCCGCGTTTCCAGACTTTACGAAA
CACGGAAACCGAAGACCATTCATGTTGTTGCTCAGGTCGCAGACGTTTTGCAGCAGCAGTCGCTTCACGT
TCGCTCGCGTATCGGTGATTCATTCTGCTAACCAGTAAGGCAACCCCGCCAGCCTAGCCGGGTCCTCAAC
GACAGGAGCACGATCATGCGCACCCGTGGGGCCGCCATGCCGGCGATAATGGCCTGCTTCTCGCCGAAAC
GTTTGGTGGCGGGACCAGTGACGAAGGCTTGAGCGAGGGCGTGCAAGATTCCGAATACCGCAAGCGACAG
GCCGATCATCGTCGCGCTCCAGCGAAAGCGGTCCTCGCCGAAAATGACCCAGAGCGCTGCCGGCACCTGT
CCTACGAGTTGCATGATAAAGAAGACAGTCATAAGTGCGGCGACGATAGTCATGCCCCGCGCCCACCGGA
AGGAGCTGACTGGGTTGAAGGCTCTCAAGGGCATCGGTCGAGATCCCGGTGCCTAATGAGTGAGCTAACT
TACATTAATTGCGTTGCGCTCACTGCCCGCTTTCCAGTCGGGAAACCTGTCGTGCCAGCTGCATTAATGA
ATCGGCCAACGCGCGGGGAGAGGCGGTTTGCGTATTGGGCGCCAGGGTGGTTTTTCTTTTCACCAGTGAG
ACGGGCAACAGCTGATTGCCCTTCACCGCCTGGCCCTGAGAGAGTTGCAGCAAGCGGTCCACGCTGGTTT
GCCCCAGCAGGCGAAAATCCTGTTTGATGGTGGTTAACGGCGGGATATAACATGAGCTGTCTTCGGTATC
GTCGTATCCCACTACCGAGATATCCGCACCAACGCGCAGCCCGGACTCGGTAATGGCGCGCATTGCGCCC
AGCGCCATCTGATCGTTGGCAACCAGCATCGCAGTGGGAACGATGCCCTCATTCAGCATTTGCATGGTTT
GTTGAAAACCGGACATGGCACTCCAGTCGCCTTCCCGTTCCGCTATCGGCTGAATTTGATTGCGAGTGAG
ATATTTATGCCAGCCAGCCAGACGCAGACGCGCCGAGACAGAACTTAATGGGCCCGCTAACAGCGCGATT
TGCTGGTGACCCAATGCGACCAGATGCTCCACGCCCAGTCGCGTACCGTCTTCATGGGAGAAAATAATAC
TGTTGATGGGTGTCTGGTCAGAGACATCAAGAAATAACGCCGGAACATTAGTGCAGGCAGCTTCCACAGC
AATGGCATCCTGGTCATCCAGCGGATAGTTAATGATCAGCCCACTGACGCGTTGCGCGAGAAGATTGTGC
ACCGCCGCTTTACAGGCTTCGACGCCGCTTCGTTCTACCATCGACACCACCACGCTGGCACCCAGTTGAT
CGGCGCGAGATTTAATCGCCGCGACAATTTGCGACGGCGCGTGCAGGGCCAGACTGGAGGTGGCAACGCC
AATCAGCAACGACTGTTTGCCCGCCAGTTGTTGTGCCACGCGGTTGGGAATGTAATTCAGCTCCGCCATC
GCCGCTTCCACTTTTTCCCGCGTTTTCGCAGAAACGTGGCTGGCCTGGTTCACCACGCGGGAAACGGTCT
GATAAGAGACACCGGCATACTCTGCGACATCGTATAACGTTACTGGTTTCACATTCACCACCCTGAATTG
ACTCTCTTCCGGGCGCTATCATGCCATACCGCGAAAGGTTTTGCGCCATTCGATGGTGTCCGGGATCTCG
ACGCTCTCCCTTATGCGACTCCTGCATTAGGAAGCAGCCCAGTAGTAGGTTGAGGCCGTTGAGCACCGCC
GCCGCAAGGAATGGTGCATGCAAGGAGATGGCGCCCAACAGTCCCCCGGCCACGGGGCCTGCCACCATAC
CCACGCCGAAACAAGCGCTCATGAGCCCGAAGTGGCGAGCCCGATCTTCCCCATCGGTGATGTCGGCGAT
ATAGGCGCCAGCAACCGCACCTGTGGCGCCGGTGATGCCGGCCACGATGCGTCCGGCGTAGAGGATCGAG
ATCTCGATCCCGCGAAATTAATACGACTCACTATAGGGGAATTGTGAGCGGATAACAATTCCCTCTAGAT
TACACTTGTTCCTAGTAGGGGGTTTTTTATGGACGACCAAGAATTCAAAGTGGTGAGCCGCTGGTGGCAG
TCTATGTTTTTGGACACATCCGAGCTTAAAGAAAAACATATTCAGCCGGCACCCACGAGTCATAAGGCTG
AATTAAAGCGATGCGACTCGGCCGATGATGTAATGCTGTCTGAGGGCTTTCGCGCGTTGTGGATGGCATT
GTTAAATGGTGGATTAGAGGATATTTTACAGTCCATGTCTAAAGAACGCCAGACTCAGAAACTAGAAGCG
TGGGCAACTGTAGCCGCCGTTCTTGTCCACATTAAACAGGATAATGGTGAAAAACTGGCTATCCAGGCAG
GGAAAAAGTTAAACAAACAGGGGGAACCTACCGACAAATCCATCGTCTCGGAACTGCGCTTCGCAAAATT
GCAGAACACTCCGACTCCGGATGATTTTCTGAAACGCCTTCGCCGCATTATCCAGCAGTTGGATGGCAAG
GTTAGTCCTACAAAAGTGGCTGCCGATATACTGCAGTGGTTCGAAGAACATTACGATCGTCAACCGAGGA
AAGCCGATAAACGTATTACTGTGCAATGGGCCATGGATTACTATCGTAGCGCAAATCAAAAAGCGAGCAA
AAGTACAACAACCAACTAACTCGAGCACCACCACCACCACCACTGAGATCCGGCTGCTAACAAAGCCCGA
AAGGAAGCTGAGTTGGCTGCTGCCACCGCTGAGCAATAACTAGCATAACCCCTTGGGGCCTCTAAACGGG
TCTTGAGGGGTTTTTTGCTGAAAGGAGGAACTATATCCGGAT
Features (pLannotate 1.2.2; 17 found; start..end, strand, type, name):
     12..440     +  rep_origin     f1 ori (sequence partly withheld): f1 bacteriophage origin of replication; arrow indicates direction of (+) strand synthesis
    493..550     +  promoter       AmpR promoter (fragment): bla
    559..1374    -  CDS            KanR: aminoglycoside phosphotransferase; aph(3')-Ia; confers resistance to kanamycin in bacteria or G418 (Geneticin®) in eukaryotes
   1496..2084    +  rep_origin     ori: high-copy-number ColE1/pMB1/pBR322/pUC origin of replication
   2270..2409    -  misc_feature   bom: basis of mobility region from pBR322
   2511..2702    -  CDS            rop: Rop protein, which maintains plasmids at low copy number; rop
   2719..3099    +  CDS            YPB1_ECOLX: Protein predicted: Swiss-Prot protein existence level 4. From Escherichia coli.
   3171..3462    -  CDS            TcR (fragment): tetracycline efflux protein; tet; confers resistance to tetracycline
   3477..3498    -  protein_bind   CAP binding site: CAP binding activates transcription in the presence of cAMP. E. coli catabolite activator protein
   3511..4593    -  CDS            lacI: lac repressor; lacI; The lac repressor binds to the lac operator to inhibit transcription in E. coli. This inhibition can be relieved by adding lactose or isopropyl-β-D-thiogalactopyranoside (IPTG).
   4594..4671    -  promoter       lacI promoter: lacI
   4679..4958    -  CDS            TcR (fragment): tetracycline efflux protein; tet; confers resistance to tetracycline
   4980..4998    +  promoter       T7 promoter: promoter for bacteriophage T7 RNA polymerase
   4999..5023    +  protein_bind   lac operator: The lac repressor binds to the lac operator to inhibit transcription in E. coli. This inhibition can be relieved by adding lactose or isopropyl-β-D-thiogalactopyranoside (IPTG). lac repressor encoded by lacI
   5687..5704    +  CDS            9xHis (fragment): 9xHis affinity tag
   5714..5763    +  CDS            SET1 (fragment): solubility-enhancement tag derived from T7 phage gene 10B
   5771..5818    +  terminator     T7 terminator: transcription terminator for bacteriophage T7 RNA polymerase
