[The description below was written by a language model from this plasmid's Addgene catalogue record and pLannotate feature annotations shown in this document.]
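Description:
pMs_Cse2 is a bacterial expression plasmid built on the pET28b backbone that carries the cse2 gene from the type I-E CRISPR-Cas system of a Marinomonas species. Cse2 is the small subunit of the multi-protein Cascade surveillance complex. The plasmid is selected with kanamycin through an aph(3')-Ia aminoglycoside phosphotransferase gene. It replicates from a ColE1/pBR322-type origin accompanied by the bom region and the rop gene, which keeps copy number low, in line with the catalogue's low-copy designation. An f1 phage origin is also present, along with short tetracycline-resistance gene fragments that are remnants of the pBR322-derived backbone rather than functional markers.

Expression is driven by a T7 promoter immediately followed by a lac operator, and a T7 terminator closes the transcription unit. A lacI gene with its own promoter supplies the repressor, so transcription depends on T7 RNA polymerase and can be relieved with IPTG. The annotation software did not label the cse2 coding sequence itself, but an unannotated stretch of roughly 660 bp between the lac operator and the downstream elements is where the insert presumably lies. A short histidine-tag fragment sits just after this gap. Whether it is fused in frame to Cse2 cannot be determined from the record, and the cloning sites are listed as unknown. The two sequence records (depositor and sequencing result) differ by only a few nucleotides and show the same feature layout.

The associated work concerns rapid cell-free characterization of multi-subunit CRISPR effectors and transposons, which suggests that this plasmid supplies one Cascade subunit alongside companion plasmids encoding the others. Part of the plasmid derives from material generated by a genome institute.
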