Addgene plasmid #178760: pMs_Cse2
Purpose: Expression of Marinomonas sp. type I-E cse2
Depositing lab: Chase Beisel. Depositing organization: Helmholtz-Zentrum fuer Infektionsforschung (HZI). Publication: Rapid cell-free characterization of multi-subunit CRISPR effectors and transposons. Wimmer F, Mougiakos I, Englert F, Beisel CL. Mol Cell. 2022 Feb 16. pii: S1097-2765(22)00102-2. doi: 10.1016/j.molcel.2022.01.026. PubMed 35216669.
Backbone
  Vector backbone: pET28b
  Vector type: Bacterial Expression
Growth in bacteria
  Bacterial resistance: Kanamycin, 50 μg/mL
  Growth temperature: 37°C
  Growth strain: DH5alpha
  Copy number: Low Copy
Gene/Insert
  Gene/Insert name: Marinomonas sp. type I-E cse2
  Species: Marinomonas sp.
  Cloning method: Restriction Enzyme; 5′ cloning site Unknown (unknown if destroyed); 3′ cloning site Unknown (unknown if destroyed)
Resource information
  A portion of this plasmid was derived from a plasmid made by: U.S. Department of Energy Joint Genome Institute
Terms and licenses: Academic/Nonprofit Terms; Industry Terms: Not Available to Industry
Depositor comments: If used in a publication, please acknowledge that the plasmid pEcCas5 was generated by U.S. Department of Energy Joint Genome Institute, a DOE Office of Science User Facility. The associated work was supported by the Office of Science of the U.S. Department of Energy under Contract No. DE-AC02-05CH11231.
How to cite: pMs_Cse2 was a gift from Chase Beisel (Addgene plasmid # 178760 ; http://n2t.net/addgene:178760 ; RRID:Addgene_178760)
